>Addgene plasmid #109491 | actc1b-mKate2-MTM1 | depositor full sequence | sequence record 206428 | Full Sequence
CCACCTAAATTGTAAGCGTTAATATTTTGTTAAAATTCGCGTTAAATTTTTGTTAAATCAGCTCATTTTT
TAACCAATAGGCCGAAATCGGCAAAATCCCTTATAAATCAAAAGAATAGACCGAGATAGGGT
[37 nt withheld, positions 133-169]
AAAGAACGTGGACTCCAACGTCAAAGG
[32 nt withheld, positions 197-228]
GCTGGCTAAGAACTCATCAGCCTCCCCGGTCCATCTACCCACGTACCAATGCACCAATTGGCCACAATGA
CGGCTACTACATGGTGCCATTCCTTCCTCTTTATAGGAATGGAGACTACCTCCTGTCCAACAAGGCTCTT
GGATACGAGTACGCCTACCTGTTGGACCCAGGTCATTGCACAACACCAGAAATGCCCTCTGATCTGCAAA
AGACGTGAATATCTGTTCAGACACCCATATCCACTCTGTTCCACACAGGTCAGAGGTTTGTCCAGGAGTT
CTTGACAGAGGTGTAAAAAGTACTCAAAAATTTTACTCAAGTGAAAGTACAAGTACTTAGGGAAAATTTT
ACTCAATTAAAAGTAAAAGTATCTGGCTAGAATCTTACTTGAGTAAAAGTAAAAAAGTACTCCATTAAAA
TTGTACTTGAGTATTAAGGAAGTAAAAGTAAAAGCAAGAAAGAAAACTAGAGATTCTTGTTTAAGCTTTT
AATCTCAAAAAACATTAAATGAAATGCATACAAGGTTTTATCCTGCTTTAGAACTGTTTGTATTTAATTA
TCAAACTATAAGACAGACAATCTAATGCCAGTACACGCTACTCAAAGTTGTAAAACCTCAGATTTAACTT
CAGTAGAAGCTGATTCTCAAAATTGTTAGTGTCAAGCCTAGCTCTTTTGGGGCTGAAAAGCAATCCTGCA
GTGCTGAAAAGCCTCTCACAGGCAGCCGATGCGGGAAGAGGTGTATTAGTCTTGATAGAGAGGCTGCAAA
TAGCAGGAAACGTGAGCAGAGACTCCCTGGTGTCTGAAACACAGGCCAGATGGGCCCTCGAGCAGGAAAC
AGCTATGACCATGATTACGCCAAGCTATCAACTTTGTATAGAAAAGTTGGCACGCGCAGATTCCGTGTGG
GCCTGGTAATATCTTACCATTTTAAGCTATTTTAAGATTAGGGAAAAAAATTAAATAAAACTACTTTAAA
ATTACTTTCCTTAAAAAGCAACATATTTATTTAGTTTTTGTTTAACTGGCTCAAGATTGTAATATTTTAC
TTTTACATGTTTTTTTTAAGTACCTAAATGTGTTCAAAAGTAAAGTATGTTATTGTTTTTTTTTTTTTAA
TGTTAGCTAAGCTTTAAATTGTAATATATTACTTTTAAAAGTGACTTTTTAAAAATGTAAATAAAAAAGT
AACTATAAATGTGTAATGCATGTTATTTCTGTGGGTTTTTTAATTTTCATCTCAACTGGGCTTACAATTT
TAACATAATAAAAATCAAATCAAATCAAATCAGGCCCTTATTTGTCACATACACTCTTGTATACTGAAAT
AAACTAAATGTTGAGAAAAATTTAAATACACCAAAATAACGCATACCTTTTTTGTAATTACCTAAGTAAA
ACATTTAGTTCCTTTTTTAAGTGACTCAAGATTGTAATCTATTAATTGTAAAAGATAAAACTAGTGATCA
ATCTGACGTGCTTCTATGCAGCCTGTGAGATTAATTGTGATGTTTAATTATTAAACAATTTAAATGGATC
AAACATTTCACATGTGCTTATTGTGTCCAACAAAACCAGCAGAAGCACTTAAAAATATTGCATGACAACA
TGAGTTTTTAATGTAAATTATATATACTTCCTAAACGAAGTTAATCATATTTTCTAAAATAATAATGTCA
TTGAAATATTTAAATAAATGATAANCTTTAGTTGATTCAACATAAAATTGAAAGCAATAAGGACTTTTTT
TTTTTTACAGCGGTGAAGCAAAAGCNTGNAAATAATCATATAAATATAATAAATAAATAAATAAAATAAT
GGTTCTTGGTGCAAATATGAACACTTTAAATAAATATAGAATAAATATGATCAATAAGTCATAACGACGT
GTTTTATGTTGATTATAATTTAAACATGTTTCTAACGCAAGTTTTAAAAACTGTTTTAAAGTATTATTTT
AAGTTATAAGATCAATTTGACTCAACATTTTGTAGTGAAAATATGTTGTGTAAAATTAATATAATATACA
CTATAAAAATGCAAGGTTCCACACAATTCATTCATGTTGTCCCAACACAAATCGATTAAGTTAACAAATA
TATGTGGATTGAACATAAAAAATTAAGTTGTCCCAATGAAATCTCAAGAATTGTGTTGTTTCAGCTCATT
TTAAATAAGTAGTTTTAACAAGTAAAAAATAACATATTTTTGAGTGTGTATATATATATATTTATATATT
ACAAAATATAATAATATAAAATGTAAAAGATATAAACCATGCTACATATATTTAAGAGCTATTTTGCACA
TTACTTTTTTGCAAGCCATTTGAGTGTTTTTTTACAAATATATATTAGCTAAATATACAATATCTTAAAT
ATACAATTAATCAGACATGCAAAAAATGCATTTAACCTACATAAAAATACATGATCAACATATGTTTTAT
GCTGATTACAACTAAATCAAACGTAATGAAATTAATTTATAAAAGCGATTTAAATATGTCAATATTTTAA
GTTAAAATCACTTGAAACCTACTATAAATGAACTTAAATTTAAAAAATCTCCTTTAATTCCAATGCAGCA
CTGTTGTTTTTTCAGCTGAGGACCCCCGGTGCAGATGGTTGGCCCCCGGCCCGCTATTCTAAGGAAGCCT
TTCTTAATTTTAGGGCGGCGCTGCATGCGCTCAGATCAGATTCACGGGTGGAGAGGGTTATTTTCTCTTT
TTTATTTTTTCTTGCCTGCTCATATTTGGGCCTGTGTGAACCCCAGGCTCCGCCTCGGCCCCCAGGAGCC
GCTCTTATTTAAAGGGGATCCTCGCCTTCAGTCTTCGTCCCAGTGGAAGCATCAGTCTTGTGATAACAAC
TTGGTGAGTCCTACAGACCAGCGCTCGACTCTAGGCTTTAAATGCATTGATTTCTCTGGATTAGCTACCG
GGAGAGTTTTAACTTTGCTTATTAGTCTTGTGCTTGAACTGCTAGGTTTAAAGAGGGTTTTCTCTAATGC
ATGCATGAAGCGACAGCTGAAAACCAGAAATAGAGCGTTTGTCCTCCTGTTAAACTCTAGCCTTTCTTTG
GCATTTGTCAGTCCGAGTCTTCAGCTGCCGGCAGGAGATTGGGTTTCAGTAACACTTGCTGAGCACAAAC
TACACGTGCTTCCTTCAGATTTAATTCATTATTAATCATTCTAGATTTAAATGATCTTCTTACTCATTGC
TGATTATTTTAGCCTTGCGGAGCAGATTAAATGAGCACGTGTTTATTAAGATTGATTTAAATATAATTAA
TATTTCACCACTGTAGTTTTAAAATTGCCTTCTAAGTCATGGTTGATTTTTAATAGGTATCGGCTCTAAT
TAGATTACTATTTTGGTTTTTAAATGTTATTTCTATTTCATTTGTAGGCTCGTTTTTAATGTGATTTTAT
TAGATTCTAGTTTTAAAATCATCTTTTAGCCTTACTGAGCAGACTGAATGAACATGTTTCATTAAGATTA
ACTTCATTATAGTTAATTATTTAATCATTCTAGTGGATTATAAATCAGCTCTATTTAAATTGATTGTCGT
GTTTATTTCTATTTGATTTTTGATTATTTTTTAAGGTCGTTTTTATGTGATTTTTCCCCGATTCTAATTT
TAAACTAATTGTTTGATTTTTATATGATTCGACTCTTTTTAAATGAATTGTTTTGCTTTTTTTATTGAGC
ATATATATATATTATACAATTTCAATCAACAATTGTTGTGCTTTTTAAATGTTGTTTCTATTTCATTTCT
AGGGTCGATTTTATTCGATTCTAGTTTTAAAATCGTGATTTCTAACTCCTAACCTTACTGAGCAGACTGA
ATGAACATGTTTCATCAAGATTAACTTCATTATAGTTAATTATTGAATCGGGCTAGTGGTTTATAAATCA
GCTCTATTATAAATTAATTGTCATCATTATTTCTATTTAATTTTTATTATTTTTTTAGGATTATTTTTAA
GGGATTTTTTTCACGTTCTAGTTTTAAACTCAATGCTCATTACTGCTCACCCTTGCTGAGCAGTCTTTCG
TTAAGATTAAATTAATTAATAACCCATTCTAGTTTTAAAACAGTGTCTTAAGGCATAGCTGATATTTTAC
AAGTTTACTATTTAATATATCTCCATTTCTTTTTTTAGGGTCGATTTCATCTGATTTGATTAATTTTTAT
TATCTTCACTAAGCTTTTTGTTCTAGGTTTTATTCTCAGTATTATTACTGTTATATTTGAACTGAATTTC
TCCTCATAGTTTATTCATTTTATTTATTTATTTTTTGTTTATTCGCTATTTTGTATTTTAGTTTTTAATT
AGAAATTTTATTAGAATCGTTTTGAACTAGTTTTTATGCACTCTAACATTAATATTAAATCATAACTATT
ATTTTTATTATAATTTATTTGTGTTTATCTTTTTGTGTAGCTTTCATGTGTTTTTATTTTAGTTTTATTA
TGTTTGCATTGAATTTTTTGGACTAGTTTATATAACGATATACAGAAAAGCCATGACAACAAATGTTTTT
ATAATACCTATTAAGTATAAGCTAATCAGATTTCCACTATTCTGTTCAAAGTTAACATTATTAGCCATTC
TGATGGATCATTTGACATTTGTCATATGTCTTTATGAACACTGCTCTTTCAGATGCCACTTTTAAAGCTG
TTTTTTACAGTAAATGAACGTTTATTATTATGACATTATTTCCTAAGGCCTCTAGAGTACAGCAGGATGT
GGCGTGTGCATTACTGTGTAATTATGCTGACTGTAAATGTGCATTTATAGACTGTCAGCATGTCTGACTG
TGCGCTGTTGTGATTTGTCCTGCACAGACCAAGGCAAGTTTGTACAAAAAAGCAGGCTGCCACCATGGTG
AGCGAGCTGATTAAGGAGAACATGCACATGAAGCTGTACATGGAGGGCACCGTGAACAACCACCACTTCA
AGTGCACATCCGAGGGCGAAGGCAAGCCCTACGAGGGCACCCAGACCATGAGAATCAAGGCGGTCGAGGG
CGGCCCTCTCCCCTTCGCCTTCGACATCCTGGCTACCAGCTTCATGTACGGCAGCAAAACCTTCATCAAC
CACACCCAGGGCATCCCCGACTTCTTTAAGCAGTCCTTCCCCGAGGGCTTCACATGGGAGAGAGTCACCA
CATACGAAGACGGGGGCGTGCTGACCGCTACCCAGGACACCAGCCTCCAGGACGGCTGCCTCATCTACAA
CGTCAAGATCAGAGGGGTGAACTTCCCATCCAACGGCCCTGTGATGCAGAAGAAAACACTCGGCTGGGAG
GCCTCCACCGAGACCCTGTACCCCGCTGACGGCGGCCTGGAAGGCAGAGCCGACATGGCCCTGAAGCTCG
TGGGCGGGGGCCACCTGATCTGCAACTTGAAGACCACATACAGATCCAAGAAACCCGCTAAGAACCTCAA
GATGCCCGGCGTCTACTATGTGGACAGAAGACTGGAAAGAATCAAGGAGGCCGACAAAGAGACCTACGTC
GAGCAGCACGAGGTGGCTGTGGCCAGATACTGCGACCTCCCTAGCAAACTGGGGCACAGAGACCCAGCTT
TCTTGTACAAAGTGGCTACTTTTCGACGAGGGTCTGGCTTCCATTTACGCCTGCTTAGAGAAAACTCCAG
GCTAAATGCGGCACTTGAGAGCTGTCGTAAAGTAAACGCAGTGATGGCCTCGGCTCCTATAGCACCTTAT
AACTCCAGTCCTCTTGGGAACAGCTCCAGCCAAAACGCGTCCAGAGAGAGCCTGAAGATGGAGCCGCTGG
CAGATGTTACGCTGCTGCCGGGAGAAGAGAGAGTGATCGATAAAGATATCATCTACATCTGCCCCTATAA
TGCTGCAGTCAAAGGAAAGGTGTTCATCACCAACTACAGACTCTACTTCAAAAACACTGACTCAGAGACA
CCAGTTACCCTGAACATCCCCTTAGGTGTCATAAGCCGTGTAGAAAAGATGGGCGGAGCCTCCAGTCGAG
GAGAAAACTCTTACGGGCTTGAAATCACCTGCAAGGACATGAGGAACCTGCGATTTGCTCTGAAGCAAGA
AGGCCACAGTCGAAGGGACATATTTGAGATTATTTTCAAATACGCTTTCCCACTTTCTCACGGAATGCAA
CTCTTTGCCTTTTTAAGTCAGGAGAAGTATGAGGAGAATGGCTGGAACGTGTATGAGGCCTTGGAAGAGT
ATAGGAGGCAGGGTCTACCCAATAATGAGTGGAGGGTCACTTTCATCAATAAGAACTACGAGCTCTGTGA
CACCTATCCCACAATTCTTGTTGTTCCCTACAAGGCCACAGAAGATGATCTACGAAAAGTGGCTACATTT
CGATCGCGCTGCCGCATTCCGGTGATGTCGTGGTTCCATAAGGAGAACCATGCTGTGATCACGCGGTGTA
GTCAGCCTTTAGTGGGTATGAGTGGCAAGCGCAACAAAGATGATGAGCGTTATTTGGACCTAATCCGGGA
GGCCAATGGTACTACCAAACTCACCATCTATGACGCCAGGCCCAACGTCAATGCTGTGGCAAACAAGGCC
ACGGGCGGAGGTTATGAGGGTGATGATGCTTATCAGAACGCAGAACTGGTCTTTCTGGACATTCATAATA
TTCATGTCATGAGGGAGTCACTGAAGAAGCTAAAGGACATTGTTTACCCCAATGTGGAGGAATCTCATTG
GCTCTCCAGCCTGGAGTCCACGCATTGGCTAGAGCATATCAAGCTGGTGCTGTCGGGGGCCATTCAGGTG
GCTGATAAGGTGTCTTCTGGGAGCTCTGTGATGGTTCACTGCAGTGATGGCTGGGATCGCACTGCTCAGC
TCACATCTCTGTCCATGCTGATGCTGGACTCCTACTATAGGACTCTCAGGGGCTTCCAGGTCTTGATGGA
GAAGGAGTGGATCAGCTTCGGACACAAGTTTGCCTCAAGAATTGGCCATGGGGACAAAAACCATGCGGAT
CAGGACAGGTCACCTATCTTTTTGCAATTTATTGACTGCGTGTGGCAAATGACTAAACAGTTCCCAACAG
CGTTTGAGTTTAACGAACGTCTCCTGGTGGTCATTCTGGATCATCTGTACAGCTGCCGCTTCGGCACTTT
CCTCTACAACTGTGAGAGTGTTCGTGACAGCAATAATGTTCGGACAAAGACTGTGTCTCTGTGGTCTTAC
ATTAATAGTGACACGTCTTTGTATATAAACCCCTTCTACACGGCGGAGTCCAGTCGGGTGCTGTACCCTG
TAGCCAGCATGCGCCACCTAGAGCTGTGGGTCACTTACTACATCAGGTGGAACCCGCGCATACAACACCA
GCAACAGAGTCCAGTGGAGCAGCGCTACAAAGAGCTTCTGGCATTAAGGGATCAGTACCTGAAGAAACTA
GAGGAGCTGCAGCTCTCAGACTCCGCCCCTTCCTCCACCCACTTGACAAACAGCTCCACCCCCAATGCTG
CCACGCCCAATCAGCACATCACACATTTGCAGACACCATTTTGACAACTTTATTATACATAGTTGATAAT
TCACTGGCCGTCGTTTTACGGTACCATCGATGATGATCCAGACATGATAAGATACATTGATGAGTTTGGA
CAAACCACAACTAGAATGCAGTGAAAAAAATGCTTTATTTGTGAAATTTGTGATGCTATTGCTTTATTTG
TAACCATTATAAGCTGCAATAAACAAGTTAACAACAACAATTGCATTCATTTTATGTTTCAGGTTCAGGG
GGAGGTGTGGGAGGTTTTTTAAAGCAAGTAAAACCTCTACAAATGTGGTATGGCTGATTATGATCCTCTA
GATCAGATCTGCGAAGATACGGCCACGGGTGCTCTTGATCCTGTGGCTGATTTTGGACTGTGCTGCTCGC
AGCTGCTGATGAATCACATACTTCCTCCATTTTCTTCCACTGATTGACTGTTATAATTTCCCTAATTTCC
AGGTCAAGGTGCTGTGCATTGTGGTAATAGATGTGACATGACGTCACTTCCAAAGGACCAATGAACATGT
CTGACCAATTTCATATAATGTGAAAACGATTTTCATAGGCAGAATAAATAACATTTAAATTAAACTGGGC
ATCAGCGCAATTCAATTGGTTTGGTAATAGCAAGGGAAAATAGAATGAAGTGATCTCCAAAAAATAAGTA
CTTTTTGACTGTAAATAAAATTGTAAGGAGTAAAAAGTACTTTTTTTTCTAAAAAAATGTAATTAAGTAA
AAGTAAAAGTATTGATTTTTAATTGTACTCAAGTAAAGTAAAAATCCCCAAAAATAATACTTAAGTACAG
TAATCAAGTAAAATTACTCAAGTACTTTACACCTCTGGTTCTTGACCCCCTACCTTCAGCAAGCCCAGCA
GATCCACTAGTTCTAGAGCGGCCGCCACCGCGGTGGAGCTCCAGCTTTTGTTCCCTTTAGTGAGGGTTAA
TTGCGCGCTTGGCGTAATCATGGTCATAGCTGTTTCCTGTGTGAAATTGTTATCCGCTCACAATTCCACA
CAACATACGAGCCGGAAGCATAAAGTGTAAAGCCTGGGGTGCCTAATGAGTGAGCTAACTCACATTAATT
GCGTTGCGCTCACTGCCCGCTTTCCAGTCGGGAAACCTGTCGTGCCAGCTGCATTAATGAATCGGCCAAC
GCGCGGGGAGAGGCGGTTTGCGTATTGGGCGCTCTTCCGCTTCCTCGCTCACTGACTCGCTGCGCTCGGT
CGTTCGGCTGCGGCGAGCGGTATCAGCTCACTCAAAGGCGGTAATACGGTTATCCACAGAATCAGGGGAT
AACGCAGGAAAGAACATGTGAGCAAAAGGCCAGCAAAAGGCCAGGAACCGTAAAAAGGCCGCGTTGCTGG
CGTTTTTCCATAGGCTCCGCCCCCCTGACGAGCATCACAAAAATCGACGCTCAAGTCAGAGGTGGCGAAA
CCCGACAGGACTATAAAGATACCAGGCGTTTCCCCCTGGAAGCTCCCTCGTGCGCTCTCCTGTTCCGACC
CTGCCGCTTACCGGATACCTGTCCGCCTTTCTCCCTTCGGGAAGCGTGGCGCTTTCTCATAGCTCACGCT
GTAGGTATCTCAGTTCGGTGTAGGTCGTTCGCTCCAAGCTGGGCTGTGTGCACGAACCCCCCGTTCAGCC
CGACCGCTGCGCCTTATCCGGTAACTATCGTCTTGAGTCCAACCCGGTAAGACACGACTTATCGCCACTG
GCAGCAGCCACTGGTAACAGGATTAGCAGAGCGAGGTATGTAGGCGGTGCTACAGAGTTCTTGAAGTGGT
GGCCTAACTACGGCTACACTAGAAGGACAGTATTTGGTATCTGCGCTCTGCTGAAGCCAGTTACCTTCGG
AAAAAGAGTTGGTAGCTCTTGATCCGGCAAACAAACCACCGCTGGTAGCGGTGGTTTTTTTGTTTGCAAG
CAGCAGATTACGCGCAGAAAAAAAGGATCTCAAGAAGATCCTTTGATCTTTTCTACGGGGTCTGACGCTC
AGTGGAACGAAAACTCACGTTAAGGGATTTTGGTCATGAGATTATCAAAAAGGATCTTCACCTAGATCCT
TTTAAATTAAAAATGAAGTTTTAAATCAATCTAAAGTATATATGAGTAAACTTGGTCTGACAGTTACCAA
TGCTTAATCAGTGAGGCACCTATCTCAGCGATCTGTCTATTTCGTTCATCCATAGTTGCCTGACTCCCCG
TCGTGTAGATAACTACGATACGGGAGGGCTTACCATCTGGCCCCAGTGCTGCAATGATACCGCGAGACCC
ACGCTCACCGGCTCCAGATTTATCAGCAATAAACCAGCCAGCCGGAAGGGCCGAGCGCAGAAGTGGTCCT
GCAACTTTATCCGCCTCCATCCAGTCTATTAATTGTTGCCGGGAAGCTAGAGTAAGTAGTTCGCCAGTTA
ATAGTTTGCGCAACGTTGTTGCCATTGCTACAGGCATCGTGGTGTCACGCTCGTCGTTTGGTATGGCTTC
ATTCAGCTCCGGTTCCCAACGATCAAGGCGAGTTACATGATCCCCCATGTTGTGCAAAAAAGCGGTTAGC
TCCTTCGGTCCTCCGATCGTTGTCAGAAGTAAGTTGGCCGCAGTGTTATCACTCATGGTTATGGCAGCAC
TGCATAATTCTCTTACTGTCATGCCATCCGTAAGATGCTTTTCTGTGACTGGTGAGTACTCAACCAAGTC
ATTCTGAGAATAGTGTATGCGGCGACCGAGTTGCTCTTGCCCGGCGTCAATACGGGATAATACCGCGCCA
CATAGCAGAACTTTAAAAGTGCTCATCATTGGAAAACGTTCTTCGGGGCGAAAACTCTCAAGGATCTTAC
CGCTGTTGAGATCCAGTTCGATGTAACCCACTCGTGCACCCAACTGATCTTCAGCATCTTTTACTTTCAC
CAGCGTTTCTGGGTGAGCAAAAACAGGAAGGCAAAATGCCGCAAAAAAGGGAATAAGGGCGACACGGAAA
TGTTGAATACTCATACTCTTCCTTTTTCAATATTATTGAAGCATTTATCAGGGTTATTGTCTCATGAGCG
GATACATATTTGAATGTATTTAGAAAAATAAACAAATAGGGGTTCCGCGCACATTTCCCCGAAAAGTG
Features (pLannotate 1.2.2; 19 found; start..end, strand, type, name):
      7..228     -  rep_origin     M13 ori (fragment) (sequence partly withheld): M13 bacteriophage origin of replication; arrow indicates direction of (+) strand synthesis
    228..515     +  CDS            tyr (fragment) (sequence partly withheld): TYRO_ORYLA - Also known as tyro. Experimental evidence at transcript level: Swiss-Prot protein existence level 2. This is a copper-containing oxidase that functions in the formation of pigments such as melanins and other polyphenolic compounds. From Oryzias latipes (Japanese rice fish) (Japanese killifish).
   1097..1117    +  protein_bind   attB4: mutant version of attB; core recombination site for the Gateway® BP reaction BP Clonase™
   5093..5113    +  protein_bind   attB1: mutant version of attB; core recombination site for the Gateway® BP reaction BP Clonase™
   5123..5818    +  CDS            mKate2: mKate2 is a basic (constitutively fluorescent) red fluorescent protein published in 2009, derived from Entacmaea quadricolor. It is reported to be a rapidly-maturing monomer with moderate acid sensitivity.
   5823..5843    -  protein_bind   attB2: mutant version of attB; core recombination site for the Gateway® BP reaction BP Clonase™
   5942..7759    +  CDS            MTM1: MTM1_HUMAN - Also known as CG2. Experimental evidence at protein level: Swiss-Prot protein existence level 1. Lipid phosphatase which dephosphorylates phosphatidylinositol 3-monophosphate (PI3P) and phosphatidylinositol 3,5-bisphosphate (PI(3,5)P2) (PubMed:11001925, PubMed:10900271, PubMed:12646134, PubMed:14722070). Has also been shown to dephosphorylate phosphotyrosine- and phosphoserine-containing peptides (PubMed:9537414). Negatively regulates EGFR degradation through regulation of EGFR trafficking from the late endosome to the lysosome (PubMed:14722070). Plays a role in vacuolar formation
   7787..7807    +  CDS            lacZα (fragment): LacZα fragment of β-galactosidase; lacZ fragment
   7823..7957    -  polyA_signal   SV40 poly(A) signal: SV40 polyadenylation signal
   7980..8063    -  CDS            large T antigen (fragment): large T antigen from SV40 (simian virus 40)
   8629..8669    -  misc_feature   MCS (fragment): pBluescript multiple cloning site
   8682..8700    -  promoter       T3 promoter: promoter for bacteriophage T3 RNA polymerase
   8743..8765    -  protein_bind   lac operator (fragment): The lac repressor binds to the lac operator to inhibit transcription in E. coli. This inhibition can be relieved by adding lactose or isopropyl-β-D-thiogalactopyranoside (IPTG). lac repressor encoded by lacI
   8769..8799    -  promoter       lac promoter: promoter for the E. coli lac operon
   8814..8835    -  protein_bind   CAP binding site: CAP binding activates transcription in the presence of cAMP. E. coli catabolite activator protein
   8848..8940    -  CDS            lacI (fragment): lac repressor; lacI; The lac repressor binds to the lac operator to inhibit transcription in E. coli. This inhibition can be relieved by adding lactose or isopropyl-β-D-thiogalactopyranoside (IPTG).
   9123..9711    -  rep_origin     ori: high-copy-number ColE1/pMB1/pBR322/pUC origin of replication
   9882..10742   -  CDS            AmpR: β-lactamase; bla; confers resistance to ampicillin, carbenicillin, and related antibiotics
  10743..10847   -  promoter       AmpR promoter: bla
