>Addgene plasmid #109491 | actc1b-mKate2-MTM1 | addgene full sequence | sequence record 219923 | Addgene NGS Result
GCAAGTTTGTACAAAAAAGCAGGCTGCCACCATGGTGAGCGAGCTGATTAAGGAGAACATGCACATGAAG
CTGTACATGGAGGGCACCGTGAACAACCACCACTTCAAGTGCACATCCGAGGGCGAAGGCAAGCCCTACG
AGGGCACCCAGACCATGAGAATCAAGGCGGTCGAGGGCGGCCCTCTCCCCTTCGCCTTCGACATCCTGGC
TACCAGCTTCATGTACGGCAGCAAAACCTTCATCAACCACACCCAGGGCATCCCCGACTTCTTTAAGCAG
TCCTTCCCCGAGGGCTTCACATGGGAGAGAGTCACCACATACGAAGACGGGGGCGTGCTGACCGCTACCC
AGGACACCAGCCTCCAGGACGGCTGCCTCATCTACAACGTCAAGATCAGAGGGGTGAACTTCCCATCCAA
CGGCCCTGTGATGCAGAAGAAAACACTCGGCTGGGAGGCCTCCACCGAGACCCTGTACCCCGCTGACGGC
GGCCTGGAAGGCAGAGCCGACATGGCCCTGAAGCTCGTGGGCGGGGGCCACCTGATCTGCAACTTGAAGA
CCACATACAGATCCAAGAAACCCGCTAAGAACCTCAAGATGCCCGGCGTCTACTATGTGGACAGAAGACT
GGAAAGAATCAAGGAGGCCGACAAAGAGACCTACGTCGAGCAGCACGAGGTGGCTGTGGCCAGATACTGC
GACCTCCCTAGCAAACTGGGGCACAGAGACCCAGCTTTCTTGTACAAAGTGGCTACTTTTCGACGAGGGT
CTGGCTTCCATTTACGCCTGCTTAGAGAAAACTCCAGGCTAAATGCGGCACTTGAGAGCTGTCGTAAAGT
AAACGCAGTGATGGCCTCGGCTCCTATAGCACCTTATAACTCCAGTCCTCTTGGGAACAGCTCCAGCCAA
AACGCGTCCAGAGAGAGCCTGAAGATGGAGCCGCTGGCAGATGTTACGCTGCTGCCGGGAGAAGAGAGAG
TGATCGATAAAGATATCATCTACATCTGCCCCTATAATGCTGCAGTCAAAGGAAAGGTGTTCATCACCAA
CTACAGACTCTACTTCAAAAACACTGACTCAGAGACACCAGTTACCCTGAACATCCCCTTAGGTGTCATA
AGCCGTGTAGAAAAGATGGGCGGAGCCTCCAGTCGAGGAGAAAACTCTTACGGGCTTGAAATCACCTGCA
AGGACATGAGGAACCTGCGATTTGCTCTGAAGCAAGAAGGCCACAGTCGAAGGGACATATTTGAGATTAT
TTTCAAATACGCTTTCCCACTTTCTCACGGAATGCAACTCTTTGCCTTTTTAAGTCAGGAGAAGTATGAG
GAGAATGGCTGGAACGTGTATGAGGCCTTGGAAGAGTATAGGAGGCAGGGTCTACCCAATAATGAGTGGA
GGGTCACTTTCATCAATAAGAACTACGAGCTCTGTGACACCTATCCCACAATTCTTGTTGTTCCCTACAA
GGCCACAGAAGATGATCTACGAAAAGTGGCTACATTTCGATCGCGCTGCCGCATTCCGGTGATGTCGTGG
TTCCATAAGGAGAACCATGCTGTGATCACGCGGTGTAGTCAGCCTTTAGTGGGTATGAGTGGCAAGCGCA
ACAAAGATGATGAGCGTTATTTGGACCTAATCCGGGAGGCCAATGGTACTACCAAACTCACCATCTATGA
CGCCAGGCCCAACGTCAATGCTGTGGCAAACAAGGCCACGGGCGGAGGTTATGAGGGTGATGATGCTTAT
CAGAACGCAGAACTGGTCTTTCTGGACATTCATAATATTCATGTCATGAGGGAGTCACTGAAGAAGCTAA
AGGACATTGTTTACCCCAATGTGGAGGAATCTCATTGGCTCTCCAGCCTGGAGTCCACGCATTGGCTAGA
GCATATCAAGCTGGTGCTGTCGGGGGCCATTCAGGTGGCTGATAAGGTGTCTTCTGGGAGCTCTGTGATG
GTTCACTGCAGTGATGGCTGGGATCGCACTGCTCAGCTCACATCTCTGTCCATGCTGATGCTGGACTCCT
ACTATAGGACTCTCAGGGGCTTCCAGGTCTTGATGGAGAAGGAGTGGATCAGCTTCGGACACAAGTTTGC
CTCAAGAATTGGCCATGGGGACAAAAACCATGCGGATCAGGACAGGTCACCTATCTTTTTGCAATTTATT
GACTGCGTGTGGCAAATGACTAAACAGTTCCCAACAGCGTTTGAGTTTAACGAACGTCTCCTGGTGGTCA
TTCTGGATCATCTGTACAGCTGCCGCTTCGGCACTTTCCTCTACAACTGTGAGAGTGTTCGTGACAGCAA
TAATGTTCGGACAAAGACTGTGTCTCTGTGGTCTTACATTAATAGTGACACGTCTTTGTATATAAACCCC
TTCTACACGGCGGAGTCCAGTCGGGTGCTGTACCCTGTAGCCAGCATGCGCCACCTAGAGCTGTGGGTCA
CTTACTACATCAGGTGGAACCCGCGCATACAACACCAGCAACAGAGTCCAGTGGAGCAGCGCTACAAAGA
GCTTCTGGCATTAAGGGATCAGTACCTGAAGAAACTAGAGGAGCTGCAGCTCTCAGACTCCGCCCCTTCC
TCCACCCACTTGACAAACAGCTCCACCCCCAATGCTGCCACGCCCAATCAGCACATCACACATTTGCAGA
CACCATTTTGACAACTTTATTATACATAGTTGATAATTCACTGGCCGTCGTTTTACGGTACCATCGATGA
TGATCCAGACATGATAAGATACATTGATGAGTTTGGACAAACCACAACTAGAATGCAGTGAAAAAAATGC
TTTATTTGTGAAATTTGTGATGCTATTGCTTTATTTGTAACCATTATAAGCTGCAATAAACAAGTTAACA
ACAACAATTGCATTCATTTTATGTTTCAGGTTCAGGGGGAGGTGTGGGAGGTTTTTTAAAGCAAGTAAAA
CCTCTACAAATGTGGTATGGCTGATTATGATCCTCTAGATCAGATCTGCGAAGATACGGCCACGGGTGCT
CTTGATCCTGTGGCTGATTTTGGACTGTGCTGCTCGCAGCTGCTGATGAATCACATACTTCCTCCATTTT
CTTCCACTGATTGACTGTTATAATTTCCCTAATTTCCAGGTCAAGGTGCTGTGCATTGTGGTAATAGATG
TGACATGACGTCACTTCCAAAGGACCAATGAACATGTCTGACCAATTTCATATAATGTGAAAACGATTTT
CATAGGCAGAATAAATAACATTTAAATTAAACTGGGCATCAGCGCAATTCAATTGGTTTGGTAATAGCAA
GGGAAAATAGAATGAAGTGATCTCCAAAAAATAAGTACTTTTTGACTGTAAATAAAATTGTAAGGAGTAA
AAAGTACTTTTTTTTCTAAAAAAATGTAATTAAGTAAAAGTAAAAGTATTGATTTTTAATTGTACTCAAG
TAAAGTAAAAATCCCCAAAAATAATACTTAAGTACAGTAATCAAGTAAAATTACTCAAGTACTTTACACC
TCTGGTTCTTGACCCCCTACCTTCAGCAAGCCCAGCAGATCCACTAGTTCTAGAGCGGCCGCCACCGCGG
TGGAGCTCCAGCTTTTGTTCCCTTTAGTGAGGGTTAATTGCGCGCTTGGCGTAATCATGGTCATAGCTGT
TTCCTGTGTGAAATTGTTATCCGCTCACAATTCCACACAACATACGAGCCGGAAGCATAAAGTGTAAAGC
CTGGGGTGCCTAATGAGTGAGCTAACTCACATTAATTGCGTTGCGCTCACTGCCCGCTTTCCAGTCGGGA
AACCTGTCGTGCCAGCTGCATTAATGAATCGGCCAACGCGCGGGGAGAGGCGGTTTGCGTATTGGGCGCT
CTTCCGCTTCCTCGCTCACTGACTCGCTGCGCTCGGTCGTTCGGCTGCGGCGAGCGGTATCAGCTCACTC
AAAGGCGGTAATACGGTTATCCACAGAATCAGGGGATAACGCAGGAAAGAACATGTGAGCAAAAGGCCAG
CAAAAGGCCAGGAACCGTAAAAAGGCCGCGTTGCTGGCGTTTTTCCATAGGCTCCGCCCCCCTGACGAGC
ATCACAAAAATCGACGCTCAAGTCAGAGGTGGCGAAACCCGACAGGACTATAAAGATACCAGGCGTTTCC
CCCTGGAAGCTCCCTCGTGCGCTCTCCTGTTCCGACCCTGCCGCTTACCGGATACCTGTCCGCCTTTCTC
CCTTCGGGAAGCGTGGCGCTTTCTCATAGCTCACGCTGTAGGTATCTCAGTTCGGTGTAGGTCGTTCGCT
CCAAGCTGGGCTGTGTGCACGAACCCCCCGTTCAGCCCGACCGCTGCGCCTTATCCGGTAACTATCGTCT
TGAGTCCAACCCGGTAAGACACGACTTATCGCCACTGGCAGCAGCCACTGGTAACAGGATTAGCAGAGCG
AGGTATGTAGGCGGTGCTACAGAGTTCTTGAAGTGGTGGCCTAACTACGGCTACACTAGAAGAACAGTAT
TTGGTATCTGCGCTCTGCTGAAGCCAGTTACCTTCGGAAAAAGAGTTGGTAGCTCTTGATCCGGCAAACA
AACCACCGCTGGTAGCGGTGGTTTTTTTGTTTGCAAGCAGCAGATTACGCGCAGAAAAAAAGGATCTCAA
GAAGATCCTTTGATCTTTTCTACGGGGTCTGACGCTCAGTGGAACGAAAACTCACGTTAAGGCATTTTGG
TCATGAGATTATCAAAAAGGATCTTCACCTAGATCCTTTTAAATTAAAAATGAAGTTTTAAATCAATCTA
AAGTATATATGAGTAAACTTGGTCTGACAGTTACCAATGCTTAATCAGTGAGGCACCTATCTCAGCGATC
TGTCTATTTCGTTCATCCATAGTTGCCTGACTCCCCGTCGTGTAGATAACTACGATACGGGAGGGCTTAC
CATCTGGCCCCAGTGCTGCAATGATACCGCGAGACCCACGCTCACCGGCTCCAGATTTATCAGCAATAAA
CCAGCCAGCCGGAAGGGCCGAGCGCAGAAGTGGTCCTGCAACTTTATCCGCCTCCATCCAGTCTATTAAT
TGTTGCCGGGAAGCTAGAGTAAGTAGTTCGCCAGTTAATAGTTTGCGCAACGTTGTTGCCATTGCTACAG
GCATCGTGGTGTCACGCTCGTCGTTTGGTATGGCTTCATTCAGCTCCGGTTCCCAACGATCAAGGCGAGT
TACATGATCCCCCATGTTGTGCAAAAAAGCGGTTAGCTCCTTCGGTCCTCCGATCGTTGTCAGAAGTAAG
TTGGCCGCAGTGTTATCACTCATGGTTATGGCAGCACTGCATAATTCTCTTACTGTCATGCCATCCGTAA
GATGCTTTTCTGTGACTGGTGAGTACTCAACCAAGTCATTCTGAGAATAGTGTATGCGGCGACCGAGTTG
CTCTTGCCCGGCGTCAATACGGGATAATACCGCGCCACATAGCAGAACTTTAAAAGTGCTCATCATTGGA
AAACGTTCTTCGGGGCGAAAACTCTCAAGGATCTTACCGCTGTTGAGATCCAGTTCGATGTAACCCACTC
GTGCACCCAACTGATCTTCAGCATCTTTTACTTTCACCAGCGTTTCTGGGTGAGCAAAAACAGGAAGGCA
AAATGCCGCAAAAAAGGGAATAAGGGCGACACGGAAATGTTGAATACTCATACTCTTCCTTTTTCAATAT
TATTGAAGCATTTATCAGGGTTATTGTCTCATGAGCGGATACATATTTGAATGTATTTAGAAAAATAAAC
AAATAGGGGTTCCGCGCACATTTCCCCGAAAAGTGCCACCTAAATTGTAAGCGTTAATATTTTGTTAAAA
TTCGCGTTAAATTTTTGTTAAATCAGCTCATTTTTTAACCAATAGGCCGAAATCGGCAAAATCCCTTATA
AATCAAAAGAATAGACCGAGATAGGGT
[37 nt withheld, positions 5908-5944]
AAAGAACGTGGACTCCAACGTCAAAGG
[32 nt withheld, positions 5972-6003]
GCTGGCTAAGAACTCATCAGCCTCCCCGGTCCATCTACCCACGTACCAATGCACCAATTGGCCACAATGA
CGGCTACTACATGGTGCCATTCCTTCCTCTTTATAGGAATGGAGACTACCTCCTGTCCAACAATGCTCTT
GGATACGAGTACGCCTACCTGTTGGACCCAGGTCATTGCACAACACCAGAAATGCCCTCTGATCTGCAAA
AGACGTGAATATCTGTTCAGACACCCATATCCACTCTGTTCCACACAGGTCAGAGGTTTGTCCAGGAGTT
CTTGACAGAGGTGTAAAAAGTACTCAAAAATTTTACTCAAGTGAAAGTACAAGTACTTAGGGAAAATTTT
ACTCAATTAAAAGTAAAAGTATCTGGCTAGAATCTTACTTGAGTAAAAGTAAAAAAGTACTCCATTAAAA
TTGTACTTGAGTATTAAGGAAGTAAAAGTAAAAGCAAGAAAGAAAACTAGAGATTCTTGTTTAAGCTTTT
AATCTCAAAAAACATTAAATGAAATGCATACAAGGTTTTATCCTGCTTTAGAACTGTTTGTATTTAATTA
TCAAACTATAAGACAGACAATCTAATGCCAGTACACGCTACTCAAAGTTGTAAAACCTCAGATTTAACTT
CAGTAGAAGCTGATTCTCAAAATTGTTAGTGTCAAGCCTAGCTCTTTTGGGGCTGAAAAGCAATCCTGCA
GTGCTGAAAAGCCTCTCACAGGCAGCCGATGCGGGAAGAGGTGTATTAGTCTTGATAGAGAGGCTGCAAA
TAGCAGGAAACGTGAGCAGAGACTCCCTGGTGTCTGAAACACAGGCCAGATGGGCCCTCGAGCAGGAAAC
AGCTATGACCATGATTACGCCAAGCTATCAACTTTGTATAGAAAAGTTGGCACGCGCAGATTCCGTGTGG
GCCTGGTAATATCTTACCATTTTAAGCTATTTTAAGATTAGGGAAAAAAATTAAATAAAACTACTTTAAA
ATTACTTTCCTTAAAAAGCAACATATTTATTTAGTTTTTGTTTAACTGGCTCAAGATTGTAATATTTTAC
TTTTACATGTTTTTTTAAGTACCTAAATGTGTTCAAAAGTAAAGTATGTTATTGTTTTTTTTTTTTAATG
TTAGCTAAGCTTTAAATTGTAATATATTACTTTTAAAAGTGACTTTTTAAAAATGTAAATAAAAAAGTAA
CTATAAATGTGTAATGCATGTTATTTCTGTGGGTTTTTAATTTTCATCTCAACTGGGCTTACAATTTTAA
CATAATAAAAATCAAATCAAATCAAATCAGGCCCTTATTTGTCACATACACTCTTGTATACTGAAATAAA
CTAAATGTTGAGAAAAATTTAAATACACCAAAATAACGCATACCTTTTTTGTAATTACCTAAGTAAAACA
TTTAGTTCCTTTTTTAAGTGACTCAAGATTGTAATCTATTAATTGTAAAAGATAAAACTAGTGATCAATC
TGACGTGCTTCTATGCAGCCTGTGAGATTAATTGTGATGTTTAATTATTAAACAATTTAAATGGATCAAA
CATTTCACATGTGCTTATTGTGTCCAACAAAACCAGCAGAAGCACTTAAAAATATTGCATGACAACATGA
GTTTTTAATGTAAATTATATATACTTCCTAAACGAAGTTAATCATATTTCTAAAATAATAATGTCATTGA
AATATTTAAATAAATGATAAGCTTTAGTTGATTCAACATAAAATTGAAAGCAATAAGGACTTTTTTTTTT
TACAGCGGTGAAGCAAAAGCATGTAATAATCATATAATATAATAAATAAATAAATAAATAATGGCTCTTG
GTGCAAATATGAACACTTTAAATAAATATAGAATAAATATGATCAATAAGTCATAACGATGTGTTTTATG
TTGATTATAATTTAAACATGTTTCTAACGCAAGTTTTAAAAACTGTTTTAAAGTATTATTTTAAGTTATA
AGATCAATTTGACTCAACATTTTGTAGTGAAAATATGTTGTGTAAAATTAATATAATATACACTATAAAA
ATGCAGGGTTCCACACAATACATTAATGTTGTCCCAACACAAATCGATTAAGTTAACAAATATATGTGGA
TTGAACATAAAAAATTAAGTTGTCCCAATGAAATCTCAAGAATTGTGTTGTTTCAGCTCATTTTAAATAA
GTAGTTTTAACAAGTAAAAAATAACATATTTTTGAGTGTGTATATATATATATTACAAAATATAATAATA
TAAAATGTAAAAGATATAAACCATGCTACATATATTTAAGAGCTATTTTGCACATTACTTTTTTGCAAGC
CATTTTAGTGTTTTTTTTACAAATATATATTAGCTAAATATACAATATCTTAAATATACAATTAATCAGA
CATGCAATTAATGCATTTAACCTACATAAAAATACATGATCAACATATGTTTTATGCTGATTACAACTAA
ATCAAACGTAATGAAATTAATTTATAAAAGCGATTTAAATATGTCAATATTTTAAGTTAAAATCACTTGA
AACCTACTATAAATGAACTTAAATTAAAAAAATCTCCTTTAATTCCAATGCAACAGTGTTGTTTTTTCAG
CTGAGGACCCCCGGTGCAGATGGTTGGCCCCCGGCCCGCTATTCTAAGGAAGCCTTTCTTAATTTTAGGG
CGGCGCTGCATGCGCTCAGATCAGATTCACGGGTGGAGAGGGTTATTTTCTCTTTTTTATTTTTTCTTGC
CTGCTCATATTTGGGCCTGTGTGAACCCCAGGCTCCGCCTCGGCCCCCAGGAGCCGCTCTTATTTAAAGG
GGATCCTCGCCTTCAGTCTTCGTCCCAGTGGAAGCATCAGTCTTGTGATAACAACTTGGTGAGTCCTACA
GACCAGCGCTCGACTCTAGGCTTTAAATGCATTGATTTCTCTGGATTAGCTACCGGGAGAGTTTTAACTT
TGCTTATTAGTCTTGTGCTCGAACTGCTAGGTTTAAAGAGTGTTTTCTCTAATGCATGCATGAAGCGACA
GCTGAAAACCAGAAATAGAGCGTTTGTCCTCCTGTTAAACTCTAGCCTTTCTTTGGCATTTGTCAGTCCG
AGTCTTCAGCTGCCGGCAGGAGATTGGGTTTCAGTAACACTTGCTGAGCACAAACTACACGTGCTTTCTT
CAGATTTAATTCATTATTAATCATTCTAGATTTAAATGATGTTCTTACTCATTGCTGATTATTTTAGCCT
TGCGGAGCAGATTAAATGAGCACGTGTTTCATTAAGATTGATTTAAATATAATTAATATTTCACCACTGT
AGTTTTAAAATTGCCTTCTAAGTCATGGTTGATTTTTAATAGGTATCGGCTCTAATTAGATTACTATTTT
GGTTTTTAAATGTTATTTCTATTTCATTTGTAGGCTCGTTTTTAATGTGATTTTATTAGATTCTAGTTTT
AAAATCATCTCTTAGCCTTAATGAGCAGACTGAATGAACATGTTTCATTAAGATTAACTTCATTATAATG
AATTATTTAATCATTCTAGTGGGTTATAAATCAGCTCTATTTAAATTAATTGTCGTGTTTATTTCTATTT
AATTTTTGATTATTTTTTCAGGGTCGTTTTTATGTGATTTTTTCCCGTTTCTAATTTTAAACTAATTGTT
TGATTTTTATATGATTCGACTCTTTTTAAATGAATTGTTTTGCTTTTTTTATTGAGCATATATATATTAT
ACAATTTCAATCAACAATTGTTGTGCTTTTTAAATGTTGTTTCTATTTCATTTCTAGGGTCGATTTTATT
CGATTCTAGTTTTAAAATCGTGATTTTTAACTTCTAACCTTACTGAGCAGACTGAATGAACATGTTTCAT
CAAGATTAACTTCATTATAGTTAATTATTGAATCGTGCTAGTGGTTTATAAATCAGCTCTATTTAAATTA
ATCATCATCATTATTTCTATTTAATTTTTATTATTTCTTTAGGATTATTTTTATGTGATTTTTTTCACGT
TCTAGTTTTAAACTCAATGCTCATTACTGCTCACCCTTGCTGAGCAGTCTTTCGTTAAGATTAAATTAAT
TAATAACCATTCTAGTTTTAAAACAGTGTCTTAAGGCATAGCTGATATTTTACAAGTTTACTATTTAATA
TATCTCCTTTCTTTTTTTAGGGTCGATTTCATCTGATTTGATTAATTTTTATTATCTTCACTAAGCTTTT
TGTTCTAGGTTTTATTCTCAGTATTATTACTGTTATATTTGAACTGAATTTCTCCTCATAGTTTATTCAT
TTTATTTATTTATTTTTTGTTTATTCGCTATTTTGTATTTTAGTTTTTAATTAGAAATTTTATTAGAATC
GTTTTGAACTAGTTTTTATGCACTCTAACATTAATATTAAATCATAACTATTATTTTTATTATAATTTAT
TTGTGTTTATCTTTTTGTGTAGCTTTCATGTGTTTTTATTTTAGTTTTATTATGTTTGCATTGAATTTTT
TGGACTAGTTTATATAACGATATACAGAAAAGCCATGACAACAAATGTTTTTATAATACCTATTAAGTAT
AAGCTAATCAGATTTCCACTATTCTGTTCAAAGTTAACATTATTAGCCATTCTGATGGATCATTTGACAT
TTGTCATATGTCTTTATGAACACTGCTCTTTCAGATGCCACTTTTAAAGCTGTTTTTTACAGTAAATGAA
CGTTTATTATTATGACATTATTTCCTAAGGCCTCTAGAGTACAGCAGGATGTGGCGTGTGCATTACCGTG
TAATTATGCTGACTGTAAATGTGCATTTATAGACTGTCAGCATGTCTGACTGTGCGCTGTTGTGATTGGT
CCTGCACAGACCAAG
Features (pLannotate 1.2.2; 19 found; start..end, strand, type, name):
      2..22      +  protein_bind   attB1: mutant version of attB; core recombination site for the Gateway® BP reaction BP Clonase™
     32..727     +  CDS            mKate2: mKate2 is a basic (constitutively fluorescent) red fluorescent protein published in 2009, derived from Entacmaea quadricolor. It is reported to be a rapidly-maturing monomer with moderate acid sensitivity.
    732..752     -  protein_bind   attB2: mutant version of attB; core recombination site for the Gateway® BP reaction BP Clonase™
    851..2668    +  CDS            MTM1: MTM1_HUMAN - Also known as CG2. Experimental evidence at protein level: Swiss-Prot protein existence level 1. Lipid phosphatase which dephosphorylates phosphatidylinositol 3-monophosphate (PI3P) and phosphatidylinositol 3,5-bisphosphate (PI(3,5)P2) (PubMed:11001925, PubMed:10900271, PubMed:12646134, PubMed:14722070). Has also been shown to dephosphorylate phosphotyrosine- and phosphoserine-containing peptides (PubMed:9537414). Negatively regulates EGFR degradation through regulation of EGFR trafficking from the late endosome to the lysosome (PubMed:14722070). Plays a role in vacuolar formation
   2696..2716    +  CDS            lacZα (fragment): LacZα fragment of β-galactosidase; lacZ fragment
   2732..2866    -  polyA_signal   SV40 poly(A) signal: SV40 polyadenylation signal
   2889..2972    -  CDS            large T antigen (fragment): large T antigen from SV40 (simian virus 40)
   3538..3578    -  misc_feature   MCS (fragment): pBluescript multiple cloning site
   3591..3609    -  promoter       T3 promoter: promoter for bacteriophage T3 RNA polymerase
   3652..3674    -  protein_bind   lac operator (fragment): The lac repressor binds to the lac operator to inhibit transcription in E. coli. This inhibition can be relieved by adding lactose or isopropyl-β-D-thiogalactopyranoside (IPTG). lac repressor encoded by lacI
   3678..3708    -  promoter       lac promoter: promoter for the E. coli lac operon
   3723..3744    -  protein_bind   CAP binding site: CAP binding activates transcription in the presence of cAMP. E. coli catabolite activator protein
   3757..3849    -  CDS            lacI (fragment): lac repressor; lacI; The lac repressor binds to the lac operator to inhibit transcription in E. coli. This inhibition can be relieved by adding lactose or isopropyl-β-D-thiogalactopyranoside (IPTG).
   4032..4620    -  rep_origin     ori: high-copy-number ColE1/pMB1/pBR322/pUC origin of replication
   4791..5651    -  CDS            AmpR: β-lactamase; bla; confers resistance to ampicillin, carbenicillin, and related antibiotics
   5652..5756    -  promoter       AmpR promoter: bla
   5782..6003    -  rep_origin     M13 ori (fragment) (sequence partly withheld): M13 bacteriophage origin of replication; arrow indicates direction of (+) strand synthesis
   6003..6290    +  CDS            tyr (fragment) (sequence partly withheld): TYRO_ORYLA - Also known as tyro. Experimental evidence at transcript level: Swiss-Prot protein existence level 2. This is a copper-containing oxidase that functions in the formation of pigments such as melanins and other polyphenolic compounds. From Oryzias latipes (Japanese rice fish) (Japanese killifish).
   6872..6892    +  protein_bind   attB4: mutant version of attB; core recombination site for the Gateway® BP reaction BP Clonase™
