[The description below was written by a language model from this plasmid's Addgene catalogue record and pLannotate feature annotations shown in this document.]
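Description:
actc1b-mKate2-MTM1 is a zebrafish expression plasmid built by Gateway recombination into the destination vector pDEST-actc1b-mKate2-ccdb, where the insert replaced the ccdB counter-selection cassette. It is propagated in E. coli as a high-copy plasmid through a ColE1/pUC-type origin and selected with ampicillin via the β-lactamase gene and its native promoter. Other backbone remnants are typical of a pBluescript-derived vector: a partial M13 origin, lac promoter/operator elements, a T3 promoter and a fragment of the multiple cloning site.

The payload is a red fluorescent fusion protein. The mKate2 coding sequence lies between attB1 and attB2 sites and is followed by the myotubularin (MTM1) open reading frame, so mKate2 sits at the N terminus of the insert. The catalogue lists the insert as zebrafish mtm1, whereas the automated annotation matched it to the human protein by homology. An SV40 polyadenylation signal lies just downstream of the fusion, although the tool annotates it on the opposite strand. The actc1b muscle promoter named in the backbone is not annotated. However, an unannotated stretch of roughly 4 kb between the attB4 and attB1 sites lies immediately upstream of mKate2, where such a promoter would be expected. A short match to medaka tyrosinase near attB4 is of unclear significance. It may reflect transposon-arm sequence common in zebrafish destination vectors, but the record does not state this.

The two sequence records (depositor and sequencing-derived) differ slightly in length and start point but show the same features in the same order. The construct is intended for muscle-specific expression of tagged myotubularin, a phosphoinositide phosphatase, in zebrafish. This allows live imaging of its localisation in muscle fibres, in the context of a cell biological screen on T-tubule formation.
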