Addgene plasmid #109491: actc1b-mKate2-MTM1
Purpose: Muscle specific zebrafish expression of mKate2 fused to myotubularin
Depositing lab: Rob Parton. Depositing organization: University of Queensland, Institute for Molecular Bioscience. Publication: In vivo cell biological screening identifies an endocytic capture mechanism for T-tubule formation. Hall TE, Martel N, Ariotti N, Xiong Z, Lo HP, Ferguson C, Rae J, Lim YW, Parton RG. Nat Commun. 2020 Jul 24;11(1):3711. doi: 10.1038/s41467-020-17486-w. PubMed 32709891.
Backbone
  Vector backbone: pDEST-actc1b-mKate2-ccdb
  Vector type: Zebrafish plasmids
Growth in bacteria
  Bacterial resistance: Ampicillin, 100 μg/mL
  Growth temperature: 37°C
  Growth strain: DH5alpha
  Copy number: High Copy
Gene/Insert
  Gene/Insert name: MTM1
  Species: D. rerio (zebrafish)
  Entrez Gene: mtm1 (a.k.a. MGC123266, wu:fb19c01, zgc:123266)
  Tag / fusion protein: mKate2 (N terminal on insert)
  Cloning method: Gateway Cloning
Terms and licenses: Academic/Nonprofit Terms; Industry Terms: Not Available to Industry
How to cite: actc1b-mKate2-MTM1 was a gift from Rob Parton (Addgene plasmid # 109491 ; http://n2t.net/addgene:109491 ; RRID:Addgene_109491)
